Addgene plasmid #157840: G1397 DddAtox-C–SaKKH-Cas9(D10A)
Purpose: expresses split DddAtox-Cas9 construct in mammalian cells
Depositing lab: David Liu. Depositing organization: Broad Institute. Publication: A bacterial cytidine deaminase toxin enables CRISPR-free mitochondrial base editing. Mok BY, de Moraes MH, Zeng J, Bosch DE, Kotrys AV, Raguram A, Hsu F, Radey MC, Peterson SB, Mootha VK, Mougous JD, Liu DR. Nature. 2020 Jul 8. pii: 10.1038/s41586-020-2477-4. doi: 10.1038/s41586-020-2477-4. PubMed 32641830.
Backbone
  Vector backbone: pCMV
  Vector type: CRISPR
Growth in bacteria
  Bacterial resistance: Ampicillin, 100 μg/mL
  Growth temperature: 37°C
  Growth strain: Mach1
  Copy number: Unknown
Gene/Insert
  Gene/Insert name: G1397 DddAtox-C–SaKKH-Cas9(D10A)–UGI–SV40 NLS
Terms and licenses: Academic/Nonprofit Terms; Industry Terms: Not Available to Industry
How to cite: G1397 DddAtox-C–SaKKH-Cas9(D10A) was a gift from David Liu (Addgene plasmid # 157840 ; http://n2t.net/addgene:157840 ; RRID:Addgene_157840)
