[The description below was written by a language model from this plasmid's Addgene catalogue record and pLannotate feature annotations shown in this document.]
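Description:
G1397 DddAtox-C–SaKKH-Cas9(D10A) is a 7.1 kb mammalian expression plasmid on a pCMV backbone, catalogued as a CRISPR vector and intended to express one half of a split DddAtox–Cas9 fusion in mammalian cells. It is propagated in E. coli through a high-copy ColE1/pUC-type origin and selected with ampicillin via the β-lactamase gene and its own promoter. Remnants of lac regulatory sequences, a pBluescript polylinker fragment and a bom fragment are backbone carry-over without an evident role in the payload.

The expression cassette is driven by the CMV immediate-early enhancer and promoter, with a T7 promoter just downstream, and is terminated by the bovine growth hormone polyadenylation signal. According to the insert name, the open reading frame encodes the C-terminal half of the bacterial cytidine deaminase toxin domain DddAtox, split at position G1397, fused to the KKH PAM-variant of Staphylococcus aureus Cas9 carrying the D10A nickase mutation, followed by a uracil glycosylase inhibitor (UGI) and an SV40 nuclear localisation signal. The feature table supports this layout: it annotates the S. aureus Cas9 coding region, a 3xFLAG epitope tag after it, and the phage PBS2 UGI. The DddAtox fragment and the NLS are not annotated. A short stretch upstream of Cas9 is labelled as an adenine base editor fragment, which is most likely a shared linker sequence rather than a deaminase. No guide RNA cassette is annotated, so the guide would have to be supplied separately.

Splitting DddAtox yields individually inactive halves, so this plasmid is presumably paired with a complementary N-terminal half construct. Deaminase activity is then reconstituted when both are targeted to adjacent DNA sites, while UGI protects the resulting uracil from excision to favour C-to-T conversion.
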