Features (pLannotate 1.2.2; 18 found; start..end, strand, type, name):
    132..335     +  promoter       CMV promoter: human cytomegalovirus (CMV) immediate early promoter
    377..395     +  promoter       T7 promoter: promoter for bacteriophage T7 RNA polymerase
    501..573     +  CDS            ABE(7.10) (fragment): adenine base editor comprising wild-type E. coli TadA fused to the evolved TadA*(7.10) mutant (Gaudelli et al., 2017)
    601..3756    +  CDS            cas9: CAS9_STAAU - Experimental evidence at protein level: Swiss-Prot protein existence level 1. CRISPR (clustered regularly interspaced short palindromic repeat) is an adaptive immune system that provides protection against mobile genetic elements (viruses, transposable elements and conjugative plasmids). CRISPR clusters contain spacers, sequences complementary to antecedent mobile elements, and target invading nucleic acids. CRISPR clusters are transcribed and processed into CRISPR RNA (crRNA). In type II CRISPR systems correct processing of pre-crRNA requires a trans- encoded small RNA (tracrRNA)
   3790..3855    +  CDS            3xFLAG: three tandem FLAG® epitope tags, followed by an enterokinase cleavage site
   3868..4116    +  CDS            UGI: UNGI_BPPB2 - Experimental evidence at protein level: Swiss-Prot protein existence level 1. This protein binds specifically and reversibly to the host uracil-DNA glycosylase, preventing removal of uracil residues from PBS2 DNA by the host uracil-excision repair system. From Bacillus phage PBS2 (Bacteriophage PBS2).
   4204..4428    +  polyA_signal   bGH poly(A) signal: bovine growth hormone polyadenylation signal
   4432..4453    +  promoter       SV40 promoter (fragment): SV40 enhancer and early promoter
   4458..4474    +  misc_feature   MCS (fragment): pBluescript multiple cloning site
   4523..4539    -  protein_bind   lac operator: The lac repressor binds to the lac operator to inhibit transcription in E. coli. This inhibition can be relieved by adding lactose or isopropyl-β-D-thiogalactopyranoside (IPTG). lac repressor encoded by lacI
   4547..4577    -  promoter       lac promoter: promoter for the E. coli lac operon
   4592..4613    -  protein_bind   CAP binding site: CAP binding activates transcription in the presence of cAMP. E. coli catabolite activator protein
   4626..4718    -  CDS            lacI (fragment): lac repressor; lacI; The lac repressor binds to the lac operator to inhibit transcription in E. coli. This inhibition can be relieved by adding lactose or isopropyl-β-D-thiogalactopyranoside (IPTG).
   4901..5489    -  rep_origin     ori: high-copy-number ColE1/pMB1/pBR322/pUC origin of replication
   5660..6520    -  CDS            AmpR: β-lactamase; bla; confers resistance to ampicillin, carbenicillin, and related antibiotics
   6521..6625    -  promoter       AmpR promoter: bla
   6696..6740    -  misc_feature   bom (fragment): basis of mobility region from pBR322
   6895..131     +  enhancer       CMV enhancer (across the origin): human cytomegalovirus immediate early enhancer
>Addgene plasmid #157840 | G1397 DddAtox-C–SaKKH-Cas9(D10A) | addgene full sequence | sequence record 307668 | Addgene NGS Result
ATATGCCAAGTACGCCCCCTATTGACGTCAATGACGGTAAATGGCCCGCCTGGCATTATGCCCAGTACAT
GACCTTATGGGACTTTCCTACTTGGCAGTACATCTACGTATTAGTCATCGCTATTACCATGGTGATGCGG
TTTTGGCAGTACATCAATGGGCGTGGATAGCGGTTTGACTCACGGGGATTTCCAAGTCTCCACCCCATTG
ACGTCAATGGGAGTTTGTTTTGGCACCAAAATCAACGGGACTTTCCAAAATGTCGTAACAACTCCGCCCC
ATTGACGCAAATGGGCGGTAGGCGTGTACGGTGGGAGGTCTATATAAGCAGAGCTGGTTTAGTGAACCGT
CAGATCCGCTAGAGATCCGCGGCCGCTAATACGACTCACTATAGGGAGAGCCGCCACCATGGCCATTCCA
GTGAAGCGCGGCGCTACCGGTGAAACCAAAGTGTTTACCGGTAACAGCAACAGCCCGAAGAGCCCGACCA
AAGGCGGTTGCTCTGGTGGTTCTTCTGGTGGTTCTAGCGGCAGCGAGACTCCCGGGACCTCAGAGTCCGC
CACACCCGAAAGTAGTGGCGGCAGCAGCGGCGGCAGCGGGAAACGGAACTACATCCTGGGGCTTGCCATT
GGGATAACCAGCGTTGGCTACGGAATTATTGATTATGAGACACGCGATGTGATTGACGCCGGGGTTAGGC
TGTTCAAAGAGGCCAACGTTGAAAACAACGAGGGAAGACGGAGTAAGCGCGGAGCAAGAAGACTCAAGCG
CAGACGGAGACATCGGATTCAGAGGGTGAAAAAGCTGCTCTTCGATTACAATCTCCTGACCGATCATAGT
GAGCTGAGCGGAATCAACCCCTACGAGGCGCGAGTGAAAGGGCTTTCCCAGAAGCTGTCCGAAGAGGAGT
TCTCCGCCGCGTTGCTGCACCTGGCCAAACGGAGGGGGGTTCACAATGTAAACGAAGTGGAGGAGGACAC
GGGCAATGAACTTAGTACGAAAGAACAGATCAGTAGGAACTCTAAGGCTCTCGAAGAGAAATACGTCGCT
GAGTTGCAGCTTGAGAGACTGAAAAAAGACGGCGAAGTACGCGGATCTATTAATAGGTTCAAGACTTCAG
ATTACGTAAAGGAAGCCAAGCAGCTCCTGAAAGTACAGAAAGCGTACCATCAGCTCGATCAGAGCTTCAT
CGATACCTACATAGATTTGCTGGAGACACGGAGGACATACTACGAGGGCCCAGGGGAAGGATCTCCTTTT
GGGTGGAAGGACATCAAGGAATGGTACGAGATGCTTATGGGACATTGTACATATTTTCCGGAGGAGCTCA
GGAGCGTCAAGTACGCCTACAATGCCGACCTGTACAATGCCCTCAATGACCTCAATAACCTCGTGATTAC
CAGGGACGAGAACGAGAAGCTGGAGTACTATGAAAAGTTCCAGATTATCGAGAATGTGTTTAAGCAGAAG
AAGAAGCCGACACTTAAGCAGATTGCAAAGGAAATCCTCGTGAATGAGGAAGATATCAAGGGATACAGAG
TGACAAGTACAGGCAAGCCCGAGTTCACAAATCTGAAGGTGTACCACGATATTAAGGACATAACCGCACG
AAAGGAGATAATCGAAAACGCTGAGCTCCTCGATCAGATCGCAAAAATTCTTACCATCTACCAGTCTAGT
GAGGACATTCAGGAGGAACTGACTAATCTGAACAGTGAGCTCACCCAAGAGGAAATTGAGCAGATTTCAA
ACCTGAAAGGCTACACCGGGACGCACAATCTGAGCCTCAAAGCAATCAACCTCATTCTGGATGAACTTTG
GCACACAAATGACAACCAAATTGCCATATTCAACCGCCTGAAACTGGTGCCAAAAAAAGTGGATCTGTCA
CAGCAAAAGGAAATCCCTACAACCTTGGTTGACGATTTTATTCTGTCCCCCGTTGTCAAGCGGAGCTTCA
TCCAGTCAATCAAGGTGATCAATGCCATCATTAAAAAATACGGATTGCCAAACGATATAATTATCGAGCT
TGCACGAGAGAAGAACTCAAAGGACGCCCAGAAGATGATTAACGAAATGCAGAAGCGCAACCGCCAGACA
AACGAACGCATAGAGGAAATTATAAGAACAACCGGCAAAGAGAATGCCAAGTATCTGATCGAGAAAATCA
AGCTGCACGACATGCAAGAAGGCAAGTGCCTGTACTCTCTGGAAGCTATCCCACTCGAAGATCTGCTGAA
TAATCCATTCAATTACGAGGTGGACCACATCATCCCTAGATCCGTAAGCTTTGACAATTCCTTCAATAAC
AAAGTTCTGGTTAAACAGGAGGAAAATTCTAAAAAAGGGAACCGGACCCCGTTCCAGTACCTGAGCTCCA
GTGACAGCAAGATTAGCTACGAGACTTTTAAGAAACATATTCTGAATCTGGCCAAAGGCAAAGGCAGGAT
CAGCAAGACCAAGAAGGAGTACCTCCTCGAAGAACGCGACATTAACAGATTTAGTGTGCAGAAAGATTTC
ATCAACCGAAACCTTGTCGATACTCGGTACGCCACGAGAGGCCTGATGAATCTCCTCAGGAGCTACTTCC
GCGTCAATAATCTGGACGTTAAAGTCAAGAGCATAAATGGGGGATTCACCAGCTTTCTGAGGAGAAAGTG
GAAGTTTAAGAAGGAACGAAACAAAGGATACAAGCACCATGCTGAGGATGCTTTGATCATCGCTAACGCG
GACTTTATCTTTAAGGAATGGAAAAAGCTGGATAAGGCAAAGAAAGTGATGGAAAACCAGATGTTCGAGG
AGAAGCAGGCAGAGTCAATGCCTGAGATCGAGACAGAGCAGGAATACAAGGAAATTTTCATCACCCCTCA
TCAGATTAAACACATAAAGGACTTCAAAGACTATAAATACTCTCATAGGGTGGACAAAAAACCCAATCGC
AAGCTCATTAATGACACCCTGTACTCAACACGGAAGGATGATAAAGGTAATACCTTGATTGTGAATAATC
TTAATGGATTGTATGACAAAGATAACGACAAGCTCAAGAAGCTGATCAACAAGTCTCCAGAGAAGCTCCT
TATGTATCACCACGACCCACAGACTTATCAGAAATTGAAACTGATCATGGAGCAATACGGGGATGAGAAG
AACCCACTCTACAAATATTATGAGGAAACAGGTAATTACCTGACCAAGTACTCCAAGAAGGATAACGGAC
CAGTGATCAAAAAGATAAAGTACTATGGCAACAAACTTAATGCGCATTTGGACATAACTGACGATTACCC
CAATTCTCGAAACAAGGTTGTGAAGCTCTCCCTGAAGCCTTATAGATTTGACGTGTACCTGGATAATGGG
GTTTATAAATTCGTCACCGTGAAAAATCTGGACGTGATCAAAAAGGAGAACTATTATGAAGTAAACTCAA
AGTGCTATGAGGAGGCGAAGAAGCTGAAGAAGATCTCCAATCAGGCCGAGTTCATCGCTTCCTTCTATAA
GAACGATCTCATCAAGATCAATGGAGAGCTTTATCGCGTCATTGGTGTGAACAATGACTTGCTGAACAGG
ATCGAAGTCAATATGATAGACATTACCTACCGGGAGTATCTCGAAAACATGAATGATAAACGGCCGCCTC
ACATCATCAAGACAATCGCATCTAAAACTCAGTCAATAAAAAAGTACTCTACCGATATCCTGGGGAATCT
CTATGAAGTGAAGTCAAAGAAGCACCCACAAATCATTAAAAAAGGTGGATCCCCCAAGAAGAAGAGGAAA
GTCTCGAGCGACTACAAAGACCATGACGGTGATTATAAAGATCATGACATCGATTACAAGGATGACGATG
ACAAGTCTGGTGGTTCTACTAATCTGTCAGATATTATTGAAAAGGAGACCGGTAAGCAACTGGTTATCCA
GGAATCCATCCTCATGCTCCCAGAGGAGGTGGAAGAAGTCATTGGGAACAAGCCGGAAAGCGATATACTC
GTGCACACCGCCTACGACGAGAGCACCGACGAGAATGTCATGCTTCTGACTAGCGACGCCCCTGAATACA
AGCCTTGGGCTCTGGTCATACAGGATAGCAACGGTGAGAACAAGATTAAGATGCTCTCTGGTGGTTCTCC
CAAGAAGAAGAGGAAAGTCTAACCGGTCATCATCACCATCACCATTGAGTTTAAACCCGCTGATCAGCCT
CGACTGTGCCTTCTAGTTGCCAGCCATCTGTTGTTTGCCCCTCCCCCGTGCCTTCCTTGACCCTGGAAGG
TGCCACTCCCACTGTCCTTTCCTAATAAAATGAGGAAATTGCATCGCATTGTCTGAGTAGGTGTCATTCT
ATTCTGGGGGGTGGGGTGGGGCAGGACAGCAAGGGGGAGGATTGGGAAGACAATAGCAGGCATGCTGGGG
ATGCGGTGGGCTCTATGGCTTCTGAGGCGGAAAGAACCAGCTGGGGCTCGATACCGTCGACCTCTAGCTA
GAGCTTGGCGTAATCATGGTCATAGCTGTTTCCTGTGTGAAATTGTTATCCGCTCACAATTCCACACAAC
ATACGAGCCGGAAGCATAAAGTGTAAAGCCTAGGGTGCCTAATGAGTGAGCTAACTCACATTAATTGCGT
TGCGCTCACTGCCCGCTTTCCAGTCGGGAAACCTGTCGTGCCAGCTGCATTAATGAATCGGCCAACGCGC
GGGGAGAGGCGGTTTGCGTATTGGGCGCTCTTCCGCTTCCTCGCTCACTGACTCGCTGCGCTCGGTCGTT
CGGCTGCGGCGAGCGGTATCAGCTCACTCAAAGGCGGTAATACGGTTATCCACAGAATCAGGGGATAACG
CAGGAAAGAACATGTGAGCAAAAGGCCAGCAAAAGGCCAGGAACCGTAAAAAGGCCGCGTTGCTGGCGTT
TTTCCATAGGCTCCGCCCCCCTGACGAGCATCACAAAAATCGACGCTCAAGTCAGAGGTGGCGAAACCCG
ACAGGACTATAAAGATACCAGGCGTTTCCCCCTGGAAGCTCCCTCGTGCGCTCTCCTGTTCCGACCCTGC
CGCTTACCGGATACCTGTCCGCCTTTCTCCCTTCGGGAAGCGTGGCGCTTTCTCATAGCTCACGCTGTAG
GTATCTCAGTTCGGTGTAGGTCGTTCGCTCCAAGCTGGGCTGTGTGCACGAACCCCCCGTTCAGCCCGAC
CGCTGCGCCTTATCCGGTAACTATCGTCTTGAGTCCAACCCGGTAAGACACGACTTATCGCCACTGGCAG
CAGCCACTGGTAACAGGATTAGCAGAGCGAGGTATGTAGGCGGTGCTACAGAGTTCTTGAAGTGGTGGCC
TAACTACGGCTACACTAGAAGAACAGTATTTGGTATCTGCGCTCTGCTGAAGCCAGTTACCTTCGGAAAA
AGAGTTGGTAGCTCTTGATCCGGCAAACAAACCACCGCTGGTAGCGGTGGTTTTTTTGTTTGCAAGCAGC
AGATTACGCGCAGAAAAAAAGGATCTCAAGAAGATCCTTTGATCTTTTCTACGGGGTCTGACGCTCAGTG
GAACGAAAACTCACGTTAAGGGATTTTGGTCATGAGATTATCAAAAAGGATCTTCACCTAGATCCTTTTA
AATTAAAAATGAAGTTTTAAATCAATCTAAAGTATATATGAGTAAACTTGGTCTGACAGTTACCAATGCT
TAATCAGTGAGGCACCTATCTCAGCGATCTGTCTATTTCGTTCATCCATAGTTGCCTGACTCCCCGTCGT
GTAGATAACTACGATACGGGAGGGCTTACCATCTGGCCCCAGTGCTGCAATGATACCGCGAGACCCACGC
TCACCGGCTCCAGATTTATCAGCAATAAACCAGCCAGCCGGAAGGGCCGAGCGCAGAAGTGGTCCTGCAA
CTTTATCCGCCTCCATCCAGTCTATTAATTGTTGCCGGGAAGCTAGAGTAAGTAGTTCGCCAGTTAATAG
TTTGCGCAACGTTGTTGCCATTGCTACAGGCATCGTGGTGTCACGCTCGTCGTTTGGTATGGCTTCATTC
AGCTCCGGTTCCCAACGATCAAGGCGAGTTACATGATCCCCCATGTTGTGCAAAAAAGCGGTTAGCTCCT
TCGGTCCTCCGATCGTTGTCAGAAGTAAGTTGGCCGCAGTGTTATCACTCATGGTTATGGCAGCACTGCA
TAATTCTCTTACTGTCATGCCATCCGTAAGATGCTTTTCTGTGACTGGTGAGTACTCAACCAAGTCATTC
TGAGAATAGTGTATGCGGCGACCGAGTTGCTCTTGCCCGGCGTCAATACGGGATAATACCGCGCCACATA
GCAGAACTTTAAAAGTGCTCATCATTGGAAAACGTTCTTCGGGGCGAAAACTCTCAAGGATCTTACCGCT
GTTGAGATCCAGTTCGATGTAACCCACTCGTGCACCCAACTGATCTTCAGCATCTTTTACTTTCACCAGC
GTTTCTGGGTGAGCAAAAACAGGAAGGCAAAATGCCGCAAAAAAGGGAATAAGGGCGACACGGAAATGTT
GAATACTCATACTCTTCCTTTTTCAATATTATTGAAGCATTTATCAGGGTTATTGTCTCATGAGCGGATA
CATATTTGAATGTATTTAGAAAAATAAACAAATAGGGGTTCCGCGCACATTTCCCCGAAAAGTGCCACCT
GACGTCGACGGATCGGGAGATCGATCTCCCGATCCCCTAGGGTCGACTCTCAGTACAATCTGCTCTGATG
CCGCATAGTTAAGCCAGTATCTGCTCCCTGCTTGTGTGTTGGAGGTCGCTGAGTAGTGCGCGAGCAAAAT
TTAAGCTACAACAAGGCAAGGCTTGACCGACAATTGCATGAAGAATCTGCTTAGGGTTAGGCGTTTTGCG
CTGCTTCGCGATGTACGGGCCAGATATACGCGTTGACATTGATTATTGACTAGTTATTAATAGTAATCAA
TTACGGGGTCATTAGTTCATAGCCCATATATGGAGTTCCGCGTTACATAACTTACGGTAAATGGCCCGCC
TGGCTGACCGCCCAACGACCCCCGCCCATTGACGTCAATAATGACGTATGTTCCCATAGTAACGCCAATA
GGGACTTTCCATTGACGTCAATGGGTGGAGTATTTACGGTAAACTGCCCACTTGGCAGTACATCAAGTGT
ATC
